>Addgene plasmid #35097 | ampkar | addgene full sequence | sequence record 233280 | Addgene NGS Result
CTACGTATTAGTCATCGCTATTACCATGGTGATGCGGTTTTGGCAGTACATCAATGGGCGTGGATAGCGG
TTTGACTCACGGGGATTTCCAAGTCTCCACCCCATTGACGTCAATGGGAGTTTGTTTTGGCACCAAAATC
AACGGGACTTTCCAAAATGTCGTAACAACTCCGCCCCATTGACGCAAATGGGCGGTAGGCGTATACGGTG
GGAGGTCTATATAAGCAGAGCTCTCTGGCTAACTAGAGAACCCACTGCTTACTGGCTTATCGAAATTAAT
ACGACTCACTATAGGGAGACCCAAGCTTGCGGCCGCCACCATGGTGCGGGGTTCTCATCATCATCATCAT
CATGGTATGGCTAGCATGACTGGTGGACAGCAAATGGGTCGGGATCTGTACGACGATGACGATAAGGATC
CCATGGTGAGCAAGGGCGAGGAGCTGTTCACCGGGGTGGTGCCCATCCTGGTCGAGCTGGACGGCGACGT
AAACGGCCACAGGTTCAGCGTGTCCGGCGAGGGCGAGGGCGATGCCACCTACGGCAAGCTGACCCTGAAG
TTCATCTGCACCACCGGCAAGCTGCCCGTGCCCTGGCCCACCCTCGTGACCACCCTGACCTGGGGCGTGC
AGTGCTTCAGCCGCTACCCCGACCACATGAAGCAGCACGACTTCTTCAAGTCCGCCATGCCCGAAGGCTA
CGTCCAGGAGCGTACCATCTTCTTCAAGGACGACGGCAACTACAAGACCCGCGCCGAGGTGAAGTTCGAG
GGCGACACCCTGGTGAACCGCATCGAGCTGAAGGGCATCGACTTCAAGGAGGACGGCAACATCCTGGGGC
ACAAGCTGGAGTACAACTACATCAGCCACAACGTCTATATCACCGCCGACAAGCAGAAGAACGGCATCAA
GGCCCACTTCAAGATCCGCCACAACATCGAGGACGGCAGCGTGCAGCTCGCCGACCACTACCAGCAGAAC
ACCCCCATCGGCGACGGCCCCGTGCTGCTGCCCGACAACCACTACCTGAGCACCCAGTCCAAGCTGAGCA
AAGACCCCAACGAGAAGCGCGATCACATGGTCCTGCTGGAGTTCGTGACCGCCGCCCGCATGCATAAGTT
TTCTCAAGAACAGATCGGCGAAAACATTGTGTGCAGGGTCATTTGTACCACGGGTCAAATTCCCATCCGA
GATTTGTCAGCTGATATTTCACAAGTGCTTAAGGAAAAACGATCCATAAAGAAAGTTTGGACATTTGGTA
GAAACCCAGCCTGTGACTATCATTTAGGAAACATTTCAAGACTGTCAAATAAGCATTTCCAAATACTACT
AGGAGAAGACGGTAACCTTTTATTGAATGACATTTCCACTAATGGGACCTGGTTAAATGGGCAAAAAGTC
GAGAAGAACAGCAATCAGTTACTGTCTCAAGGTGATGAAATAACCGTTGGTGTAGGCGTGGAATCAGATA
TTTTATCTCTGGTCATTTTCATAAACGACAAATTTAAGCAGTGCCTCGAGCAGAACAAAGTTGATCGCTC
TGCAGGTAAGCCAGGCAGCGGCGAGGGCAGCACCAAGATGCGTCGTGTCGCCACCCTGGTGGACCTCGGC
ACCGGCGGCAGCGAGCTCATGGGCGGCGTGCAGCTCGCCGACCACTACCAGCAGAACACCCCCATCGGCG
ACGGCCCCGTGCTGCTGCCCGACAACCACTACCTGAGCTACCAGTCCAAGCTGAGCAAAGACCCCAACGA
GAAGCGCGATCACATGGTCCTGCTGGAGTTCGTGACCGCCGCCGGGATCACTCTCGGCATGGACGAGCTG
TACAAGGGAGGTACCGGTGGATCTATGGTGAGCAAGGGCGAGGAGCTGTTCACCGGGGTGGTGCCCATCC
TGGTCGAGCTGGACGGCGACGTAAACGGCCACAAGTTCAGCGTGTCCGGCGAGGGCGAGGGCGATGCCAC
CTACGGCAAGCTGACCCTGAAGCTGATCTGCACCACCGGCAAGCTGCCCGTGCCCTGGCCCACCCTCGTG
ACCACCCTGGGCTACGGCCTTCAGTGCTTCGCCCGCTACCCCGACCACATGAAGCAGCACGACTTCTTCA
AGTCCGCCATGCCCGAAGGCTACGTCCAGGAGCGCACCATCTTCTTCAAGGACGACGGCAACTACAAGAC
CCGCGCCGAGGTGAAGTTCGAGGGCGACACCCTGGTGAACCGCATCGAGCTGAAGGGCATCGACTTCAAG
GAGGACGGCAACATCCTGGGGCACAAGCTGGAGTACAACTACAACAGCCACAACGTCTATATCACCGCCG
ACAAGCAGAAGAACGGCATCAAGGCCAACTTCAAGATCCGCCACAACATCGAGTAAGAATTCTGCAGATA
TCCATCACACTGGCGGCCGCTCGAGCATGCATCTAGAGGGCCCTATTCTATAGTGTCACCTAAATGCTAG
AGCTCGCTGATCAGCCTCGACTGTGCCTTCTAGTTGCCAGCCATCTGTTGTTTGCCCCTCCCCCGTGCCT
TCCTTGACCCTGGAAGGTGCCACTCCCACTGTCCTTTCCTAATAAAATGAGGAAATTGCATCGCATTGTC
TGAGTAGGTGTCATTCTATTCTGGGGGGTGGGGTGGGGCAGGACAGCAAGGGGGAGGATTGGGAAGACAA
TAGCAGGCATGCTGGGGATGCGGTGGGCTCTATGGCTTCTGAGGCGGAAAGAACCAGCTGGGGCTCTAGG
GGGTATCCCC
[124 nt withheld, positions 2741-2864]
C
[91 nt withheld, positions 2866-2956]
A
[49 nt withheld, positions 2958-3006]
CCTTTGACGTTGGAGTCCACGTTCTTT
[37 nt withheld, positions 3034-3070]
ACCCTATCTCGGTCTATTCTTTTGATTTATAAGGGATTTTGCCGATTTCGGCCTATTGGTTAAAAAATGA
GCTGATTTAACAAAAATTTAACGCGAATTAATTCTGTGGAATGTGTGTCAGTTAGGGTGTGGAAAGTCCC
CAGGCTCCCCAGCAGGCAGAAGTATGCAAAGCATGCATCTCAATTAGTCAGCAACCAGGTGTGGAAAGTC
CCCAGGCTCCCCAGCAGGCAGAAGTATGCAAAGCATGCATCTCAATTAGTCAGCAACCATAGTCCCGCCC
CTAACTCCGCCCATCCCGCCCCTAACTCCGCCCAGTTCTGCCCATTCTCCGCCCCATGGCTGACTAATTT
TTTTTATTTATGCAGAGGCCGAGGCCGCCTCTGCCTCTGAGCTATTCCAGAAGTAGTGAGGAGGCTTTTT
TGGAGGCCTAGGCTTTTGCAAAAAGCTCCCGGGAGCTTGTATATCCATTTTCGGATCTGATCAAGAGACA
GGATGAGGATCGTTTCGCATGATTGAACAAGATGGATTGCACGCAGGTTCTCCGGCCGCTTGGGTGGAGA
GGCTATTCGGCTATGACTGGGCACAACAGACAATCGGCTGCTCTGATGCCGCCGTGTTCCGGCTGTCAGC
GCAGGGGCGCCCGGTTCTTTTTGTCAAGACCGACCTGTCCGGTGCCCTGAATGAACTGCAGGACGAGGCA
GCGCGGCTATCGTGGCTGGCCACGACGGGCGTTCCTTGCGCAGCTGTGCTCGACGTTGTCACTGAAGCGG
GAAGGGACTGGCTGCTATTGGGCGAAGTGCCGGGGCAGGATCTCCTGTCATCTCACCTTGCTCCTGCCGA
GAAAGTATCCATCATGGCTGATGCAATGCGGCGGCTGCATACGCTTGATCCGGCTACCTGCCCATTCGAC
CACCAAGCGAAACATCGCATCGAGCGAGCACGTACTCGGATGGAAGCCGGTCTTGTCGATCAGGATGATC
TGGACGAAGAGCATCAGGGGCTCGCGCCAGCCGAACTGTTCGCCAGGCTCAAGGCGCGCATGCCCGACGG
CGAGGATCTCGTCGTGACCCATGGCGATGCCTGCTTGCCGAATATCATGGTGGAAAATGGCCGCTTTTCT
GGATTCATCGACTGTGGCCGGCTGGGTGTGGCGGACCGCTATCAGGACATAGCGTTGGCTACCCGTGATA
TTGCTGAAGAGCTTGGCGGCGAATGGGCTGACCGCTTCCTCGTGCTTTACGGTATCGCCGCTCCCGATTC
GCAGCGCATCGCCTTCTATCGCCTTCTTGACGAGTTCTTCTGAGCGGGACTCTGGGGTTCGAAATGACCG
ACCAAGCGACGCCCAACCTGCCATCACGAGATTTCGATTCCACCGCCGCCTTCTATGAAAGGTTGGGCTT
CGGAATCGTTTTCCGGGACGCCGGCTGGATGATCCTCCAGCGCGGGGATCTCATGCTGGAGTTCTTCGCC
CACCCCAACTTGTTTATTGCAGCTTATAATGGTTACAAATAAAGCAATAGCATCACAAATTTCACAAATA
AAGCATTTTTTCACTGCATTCTAGTTGTGGTTTGTCCAAACTCATCAATGTATCTTATCATGTCTGTATA
CCGTCGACCTCTAGCTAGAGCTTGGCGTAATCATGGTCATAGCTGTTTCCTGTGTGAAATTGTTATCCGC
TCACAATTCCACACAACATACGAGCCGGAAGCATAAAGTGTAAAGCCTGGGGTGCCTAATGAGTGAGCTA
ACTCACATTAATTGCGTTGCGCTCACTGCCCGCTTTCCAGTCGGGAAACCTGTCGTGCCAGCTGCATTAA
TGAATCGGCCAACGCGCGGGGAGAGGCGGTTTGCGTATTGGGCGCTCTTCCGCTTCCTCGCTCACTGACT
CGCTGCGCTCGGTCGTTCGGCTGCGGCGAGCGGTATCAGCTCACTCAAAGGCGGTAATACGGTTATCCAC
AGAATCAGGGGATAACGCAGGAAAGAACATGTGAGCAAAAGGCCAGCAAAAGGCCAGGAACCGTAAAAAG
GCCGCGTTGCTGGCGTTTTTCCATAGGCTCCGCCCCCCTGACGAGCATCACAAAAATCGACGCTCAAGTC
AGAGGTGGCGAAACCCGACAGGACTATAAAGATACCAGGCGTTTCCCCCTGGAAGCTCCCTCGTGCGCTC
TCCTGTTCCGACCCTGCCGCTTACCGGATACCTGTCCGCCTTTCTCCCTTCGGGAAGCGTGGCGCTTTCT
CATAGCTCACGCTGTAGGTATCTCAGTTCGGTGTAGGTCGTTCGCTCCAAGCTGGGCTGTGTGCACGAAC
CCCCCGTTCAGCCCGACCGCTGCGCCTTATCCGGTAACTATCGTCTTGAGTCCAACCCGGTAAGACACGA
CTTATCGCCACTGGCAGCAGCCACTGGTAACAGGATTAGCAGAGCGAGGTATGTAGGCGGTGCTACAGAG
TTCTTGAAGTGGTGGCCTAACTACGGCTACACTAGAAGAACAGTATTTGGTATCTGCGCTCTGCTGAAGC
CAGTTACCTTCGGAAAAAGAGTTGGTAGCTCTTGATCCGGCAAACAAACCACCGCTGGTAGCGGTGGTTT
TTTTGTTTGCAAGCAGCAGATTACGCGCAGAAAAAAAGGATCTCAAGAAGATCCTTTGATCTTTTCTACG
GGGTCTGACGCTCAGTGGAACGAAAACTCACGTTAAGGGATTTTGGTCATGAGATTATCAAAAAGGATCT
TCACCTAGATCCTTTTAAATTAAAAATGAAGTTTTAAATCAATCTAAAGTATATATGAGTAAACTTGGTC
TGACAGTTACCAATGCTTAATCAGTGAGGCACCTATCTCAGCGATCTGTCTATTTCGTTCATCCATAGTT
GCCTGACTCCCCGTCGTGTAGATAACTACGATACGGGAGGGCTTACCATCTGGCCCCAGTGCTGCAATGA
TACCGCGAGACCCACGCTCACCGGCTCCAGATTTATCAGCAATAAACCAGCCAGCCGGAAGGGCCGAGCG
CAGAAGTGGTCCTGCAACTTTATCCGCCTCCATCCAGTCTATTAATTGTTGCCGGGAAGCTAGAGTAAGT
AGTTCGCCAGTTAATAGTTTGCGCAACGTTGTTGCCATTGCTACAGGCATCGTGGTGTCACGCTCGTCGT
TTGGTATGGCTTCATTCAGCTCCGGTTCCCAACGATCAAGGCGAGTTACATGATCCCCCATGTTGTGCAA
AAAAGCGGTTAGCTCCTTCGGTCCTCCGATCGTTGTCAGAAGTAAGTTGGCCGCAGTGTTATCACTCATG
GTTATGGCAGCACTGCATAATTCTCTTACTGTCATGCCATCCGTAAGATGCTTTTCTGTGACTGGTGAGT
ACTCAACCAAGTCATTCTGAGAATAGTGTATGCGGCGACCGAGTTGCTCTTGCCCGGCGTCAATACGGGA
TAATACCGCGCCACATAGCAGAACTTTAAAAGTGCTCATCATTGGAAAACGTTCTTCGGGGCGAAAACTC
TCAAGGATCTTACCGCTGTTGAGATCCAGTTCGATGTAACCCACTCGTGCACCCAACTGATCTTCAGCAT
CTTTTACTTTCACCAGCGTTTCTGGGTGAGCAAAAACAGGAAGGCAAAATGCCGCAAAAAAGGGAATAAG
GGCGACACGGAAATGTTGAATACTCATACTCTTCCTTTTTCAATATTATTGAAGCATTTATCAGGGTTAT
TGTCTCATGAGCGGATACATATTTGAATGTATTTAGAAAAATAAACAAATAGGGGTTCCGCGCACATTTC
CCCGAAAAGTGCCACCTGACGTCGACGGATCGGGAGATCTCCCGATCCCCTATGGTGCACTCTCAGTACA
ATCTGCTCTGATGCCGCATAGTTAAGCCAGTATCTGCTCCCTGCTTGTGTGTTGGAGGTCGCTGAGTAGT
GCGCGAGCAAAATTTAAGCTACAACAAGGCAAGGCTTGACCGACAATTGCATGAAGAATCTGCTTAGGGT
TAGGCGTTTTGCGCTGCTTCGCGATGTACGGGCCAGATATACGCGTTGACATTGATTATTGACTAGTTAT
TAATAGTAATCAATTACGGGGTCATTAGTTCATAGCCCATATATGGAGTTCCGCGTTACATAACTTACGG
TAAATGGCCCGCCTGGCTGACCGCCCAACGACCCCCGCCCATTGACGTCAATAATGACGTATGTTCCCAT
AGTAACGCCAATAGGGACTTTCCATTGACGTCAATGGGTGGAGTATTTACGGTAAACTGCCCACTTGGCA
GTACATCAAGTGTATCATATGCCAAGTACGCCCCCTATTGACGTCAATGACGGTAAATGGCCCGCCTGGC
ATTATGCCCAGTACATGACCTTATGGGACTTTCCTACTTGGCAGTACAT
Features (pLannotate 1.2.2; 26 found; start..end, strand, type, name):
     29..232     +  promoter       CMV promoter: human cytomegalovirus (CMV) immediate early promoter
    228..261     +  LTR            5' LTR (truncated) (fragment): truncated 5' long terminal repeat (LTR) from HIV-1
    277..295     +  promoter       T7 promoter: promoter for bacteriophage T7 RNA polymerase
    336..356     +  CDS            capTEV™ (fragment): composite tag for in vivo biotinylation, TEV protease cleavage, and 6xHis tagging
    357..389     +  CDS            T7 tag (gene 10 leader): leader peptide from bacteriophage T7 gene 10 promotes efficient translation in E. coli
    393..416     +  CDS            Xpress™ tag: Xpress™ epitope tag, including an enterokinase recognition and cleavage site
    429..1106    +  CDS            Enhanced Cyan-Emitting GFP: Enhanced Cyan-Emitting GFP is a basic (constitutively fluorescent) cyan fluorescent protein published in 2002, derived from Aequorea victoria.
   1116..1538    +  CDS            RAD53 (fragment): RAD53_YEAST - Also known as MEC2, SAD1, SPK1. Experimental evidence at protein level: Swiss-Prot protein existence level 1. Controls S-phase checkpoint as well as G1 and G2 DNA damage checkpoints. Phosphorylates proteins on serine, threonine, and tyrosine. Prevents entry into anaphase and mitotic exit after DNA damage via regulation of the Polo kinase CDC5. Seems to be involved in the phosphorylation of RPH1. From Saccharomyces cerevisiae (strain ATCC 204508 / S288c) (Baker's yeast).
   1632..2363    +  CDS            cp173Venus: circularly permuted form of the Venus yellow fluorescent protein (Nagai et al., 2004) efficient FRET acceptor for CFP
   2427..2445    -  promoter       SP6 promoter: promoter for bacteriophage SP6 RNA polymerase
   2471..2695    +  polyA_signal   bGH poly(A) signal: bovine growth hormone polyadenylation signal
   2699..2720    +  promoter       SV40 promoter (fragment): SV40 enhancer and early promoter
   2741..3169    +  rep_origin     f1 ori (sequence partly withheld): f1 bacteriophage origin of replication; arrow indicates direction of (+) strand synthesis
   3183..3512    +  promoter       SV40 promoter: SV40 enhancer and early promoter
   3579..4370    +  CDS            neo: KKA2_KLEPN - Also known as kan, nptII. Experimental evidence at protein level: Swiss-Prot protein existence level 1. Resistance to kanamycin, neomycin, paromomycin, ribostamycin, butirosin and gentamicin B. From Klebsiella pneumoniae.
   4394..4552    +  CDS            ble (fragment): BLE_KLEPN - Experimental evidence at protein level: Swiss-Prot protein existence level 1. Binding protein with a strong affinity to the bleomycin family of antibiotics. Binds to CL990; an antimitotic-antibiotic compound. From Klebsiella pneumoniae.
   4547..4676    +  polyA_signal   SV40 poly(A) signal: SV40 polyadenylation signal
   4740..4756    -  protein_bind   lac operator: The lac repressor binds to the lac operator to inhibit transcription in E. coli. This inhibition can be relieved by adding lactose or isopropyl-β-D-thiogalactopyranoside (IPTG). lac repressor encoded by lacI
   4764..4794    -  promoter       lac promoter: promoter for the E. coli lac operon
   4809..4830    -  protein_bind   CAP binding site: CAP binding activates transcription in the presence of cAMP. E. coli catabolite activator protein
   4843..4935    -  CDS            lacI (fragment): lac repressor; lacI; The lac repressor binds to the lac operator to inhibit transcription in E. coli. This inhibition can be relieved by adding lactose or isopropyl-β-D-thiogalactopyranoside (IPTG).
   5118..5706    -  rep_origin     ori: high-copy-number ColE1/pMB1/pBR322/pUC origin of replication
   5877..6737    -  CDS            AmpR: β-lactamase; bla; confers resistance to ampicillin, carbenicillin, and related antibiotics
   6738..6842    -  promoter       AmpR promoter: bla
   6901..6953    -  misc_feature   bom (fragment): basis of mobility region from pBR322
   7108..28      +  enhancer       CMV enhancer (across the origin): human cytomegalovirus immediate early enhancer
