[The description below was written by a language model from this plasmid's Addgene catalogue record and pLannotate feature annotations shown in this document.]
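Description:
ampkar is a pcDNA3-based plasmid encoding AMPKAR, an artificial, genetically encoded fluorescent reporter of AMP-activated protein kinase activity and cellular energy stress. Although the catalogue lists the vector type as bacterial expression, the parts are those of a mammalian expression plasmid. The CMV enhancer and immediate-early promoter drive the reporter, and a bovine growth hormone polyadenylation signal terminates it. A separate SV40 promoter–neo–SV40 poly(A) cassette allows G418 selection of stably transfected cells. In E. coli the plasmid is maintained through a high-copy ColE1/pUC-type origin and ampicillin resistance. An f1 origin is also present, and T7 and SP6 promoters flank the insert. The sequenced plasmid is 7,459 nt, broadly consistent with a roughly 5.4 kb backbone carrying a 2.3 kb insert.

The annotated open reading frame starts with a short leader containing a T7 gene 10 tag and an Xpress epitope with an enterokinase site. An enhanced cyan fluorescent protein follows, then a fragment matching yeast RAD53, and finally a circularly permuted Venus (cp173Venus), which is annotated as an efficient FRET acceptor for CFP. A short unannotated stretch lies between the RAD53 fragment and cp173Venus. In kinase reporters of this general design, such a region would hold the kinase substrate motif, with the RAD53-derived portion acting as a phosphopeptide-binding module, but the record does not state either point. Phosphorylation would then trigger an intramolecular rearrangement that changes energy transfer between the cyan donor and yellow acceptor. The stated use is to report AMPK activity and energy stress by fluorescence, and the mammalian expression elements suit it to transfected cells.
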