Addgene plasmid #35097: ampkar
Purpose: A fluorescent reporter of AMPK activity and cellular energy stress
Depositing lab: Lewis Cantley. Depositing organization: Beth Israel Deaconess Medical Center. Publication: A fluorescent reporter of AMPK activity and cellular energy stress. Tsou P, Zheng B, Hsu CH, Sasaki AT, Cantley LC. Cell Metab. 2011 Apr 6;13(4):476-86. 10.1016/j.cmet.2011.03.006 PubMed 21459332.
Backbone
  Vector backbone: pcDNA3
  Backbone size w/o insert (bp): 5400
  Vector type: Bacterial Expression
  Selectable markers: Neomycin (select with G418)
Growth in bacteria
  Bacterial resistance: Ampicillin, 100 μg/mL
  Growth temperature: 37°C
  Growth strain: DH5alpha
  Copy number: Unknown
Gene/Insert
  Gene/Insert name: ampkar
  Species: artificial
  Insert size (bp): 2300
  Mutation: na
  GenBank ID: na
  Promoter: CMV
  Tag / fusion protein: ECFP (N terminal on insert); Venus (C terminal on insert)
  Cloning method: Ligation Independent Cloning
  Sequencing primers: 5′ T7
Terms and licenses: Academic/Nonprofit Terms; Industry Terms: Not Available to Industry
How to cite: ampkar was a gift from Lewis Cantley (Addgene plasmid # 35097 ; http://n2t.net/addgene:35097 ; RRID:Addgene_35097)
