>Addgene plasmid #35097 | ampkar | depositor partial sequence | sequence record 42694 | cfp_FHA_ampkar motif_yfp
AGCAAATGGGTCGGGATCTGTACGACGATGACGATAAGGATCCCATGGTGAGCAAGGGCGAGGAGCTGTT
CACCGGGGTGGTGCCCATCCTGGTCGAGCTGGACGGCGACGTAAACGGCCACAGGTTCAGCGTGTCCGGC
GAGGGCGAGGGCGATGCCACCTACGGCAAGCTGACCCTGAAGTTCATCTGCACCACCGGCAAGCTGCCCG
TGCCCTGGCCCACCCTCGTGACCACCCTGACCTGGGGCGTGCAGTGCTTCAGCCGCTACCCCGACCACAT
GAAGCAGCACGACTTCTTCAAGTCCGCCATGCCCGAAGGCTACGTCCAGGAGCGTACCATCTTCTTCAAG
GACGACGGCAACTACAAGACCCGCGCCGAGGTGAAGTTCGAGGGCGACACCCTGGTGAACCGCATCGAGC
TGAAGGGCATCGACTTCAAGGAGGACGGCAACATCCTGGGGCACAAGCTGGAGTACAACTACATCAGCCA
CAACGTCTATATCACCGCCGACAAGCAGAAGAACGGCATCAAGGCCCACTTCAAGATCCGCCACAACATC
GAGGACGGCAGCGTGCAGCTCGCCGACCACTACCAGCAGAACACCCCCATCGGCGACGGCCCCGTGCTGC
TGCCCGACAACCACTACCTGAGCACCCAGTCCAAGCTGAGCAAAGACCCCAACGAGAAGCGCGATCACAT
GGTCCTGCTGGAGTTCGTGACCGCCGCCCGCATGCATAAGTTTTCTCAAGAACAGATCGGCGAAAACATT
GTGTGCAGGGTCATTTGTACCACGGGTCAAATTCCCATCCGAGATTTGTCAGCTGATATTTCACAAGTGC
TTAAGGAAAAACGATCCATAAAGAAAGTTTGGACATTTGGTAGAAACCCAGCCTGTGACTATCATTTAGG
AAACATTTCAAGACTGTCAAATAAGCATTTCCAAATACTACTAGGAGAAGACGGTAACCTTTTATTGAAT
GACATTTCCACTAATGGGACCTGGTTAAATGGGCAAAAAGTCGAGAAGAACAGCAATCAGTTACTGTCTC
AAGGTGATGAAATAACCGTTGGTGTAGGCGTGGAATCAGATATTTTATCTCTGGTCATTTTCATAAACGA
CAAATTTAAGCAGTGCCTCGAGCAGAACAAAGTTGATCGCTCTGCAGGTAAGCCAGGCAGCGGCGAGGGC
AGCACCAAGATGCGTCGTGTCGCCACCCTGGTGGACCTCGGCACCGGCGGCAGCGAGCTCATGGGCGGCG
TGCAGCTCGCCGACCACTACCAGCAGAACACCCCCATCGGCGACGGCCCCGTGCTGCTGCCCGACAACCA
CTACCTGAGCTACCAGTCCAAGCTGAGCAAAGACCCCAACGAGAAGCGCGATCACATGGTCCTGCTGGAG
TTCGTGACCGCCGCCGGGATCACTCTCGGCATGGACGAGCTGTACAAGGGAGGTACCGGTGGATCTATGG
TGAGCAAGGGCGAGGAGCTGTTCACCGGGGTGGTGCCCATCCTGGTCGAGCTGGACGGCGACGTAAACGG
CCACAAGTTCAGCGTGTCCGGCGAGGGCGAGGGCGATGCCACCTACGGCAAGCTGACCCTGAAGCTGATC
TGCACCACCGGCAAGCTGCCCGTGCCCTGGCCCACCCTCGTGACCACCCTGGGCTACGGCCTTCAGTGCT
TCGCCCGCTACCCCGACCACATGAAGCAGCACGACTTCTTCAAGTCCGCCATGCCCGAAGGCTACGTCCA
GGAGCGCACCATCTTCTTCAAGGACGACGGCAACTACAAGACCCGCGCCGAGGTGAAGTTCGAGGGCGAC
ACCCTGGTGAACCGCATCGAGCTGAAGGGCATCGACTTCAAGGAGGACGGCAACATCCTGGGGCACAAGC
TGGAGTACAACTACAACAGCCACAACGTCTATATCACCGCCGACAAGCAGAAGAACGGCATCAAGGCCAA
CTTCAAGATCCGCCACAACATCGAGTAA
