>Addgene plasmid #35097 | ampkar | addgene partial sequence | sequence record 100398 | CMV-F 5'-CGCAAATGGGCGGTAGGCGTG-3'
CTATATAAGCAGAGCTCTCTGGCTAACTAGAGAACCCACTGCTTACTGGCTTATCGAAATTAATACGACT
CACTATAGGGAGACCCAAGCTTGCGGCCGCCACCATGGTGCGGGGTTCTCATCATCATCATCATCATGGT
ATGGCTAGCATGACTGGTGGACAGCAAATGGGTCGGGATCTGTACGACGATGACGATAAGGATCCCATGG
TGAGCAAGGGCGAGGAGCTGTTCACCGGGGTGGTGCCCATCCTGGTCGAGCTGGACGGCGACGTAAACGG
CCACAGGTTCAGCGTGTCCGGCGAGGGCGAGGGCGATGCCACCTACGGCAAGCTGACCCTGAAGTTCATC
TGCACCACCGGCAAGCTGCCCGTGCCCTGGCCCACCCTCGTGACCACCCTGACCTGGGGCGTGCAGTGCT
TCAGCCGCTACCCCGACCACATGAAGCAGCACGACTTCTTCAAGTCCGCCATGCCCGAAGGCTACGTCCA
GGAGCGTACCATCTTCTTCAAGGACGACGGCAACTACAAGACCCGCGCCGAGGTGAAGTTCGAGGGCGAC
ACCCTGGTGAACCGCATCGAGCTGAAGGGCATCGACTTCAAGGAGGACGGCAACATCCTGGGGCACAAGC
TGGAGTACAACTACATCAGCCACAACGTCTATATCACCGCCGACAAGCAGAAGAACGGCATCAAGGCCCA
CTTCAAGATCCGCCACAACATCGAGGACGGCAGCGTGCAGCTCGCCGACCACTACCAGCAGAACACCCCC
ATCGGCGACGGCCCCGTGCTGCTGCCCGACAACCACTACCTGAGCACCCAGTCCAAGCTGAGCAAAGACC
CCAACGAGAAGCGCGATCACATGGTCCTGCTGGAGTTCGTGACCGCCGCCCGCATGCATAAGTTTTCTCA
AGAACAGATCGGCGAAAACATTGTGTGCAGGGTCATTTGTACCACGGGTCAAATTCCCATCCGAGATTTG
TCAGCTGATATTTCACAAGTGCTTAAGGAAAAACGATCCATAAAGAAAGTTTGGACATTTGGTAGAAACC
CAGCCTGTGACTATCATTTAGGAA
