>Addgene plasmid #35097 | ampkar | addgene partial sequence | sequence record 100399 | YPL153C-F 5'-GGTAGAAACCCAGCCTGTGA-3'
TTTCAAGACTGTCAAATAAGCATTTCCAAATACTACTAGGAGAAGACGGTAACCTTTTATTGAATGACAT
TTCCACTAATGGGACCTGGTTAAATGGGCAAAAAGTCGAGAAGAACAGCAATCAGTTACTGTCTCAAGGT
GATGAAATAACCGTTGGTGTAGGCGTGGAATCAGATATTTTATCTCTGGTCATTTTCATAAACGACAAAT
TTAAGCAGTGCCTCGAGCAGAACAAAGTTGATCGCTCTGCAGGTAAGCCAGGCAGCGGCGAGGGCAGCAC
CAAGATGCGTCGTGTCGCCACCCTGGTGGACCTCGGCACCGGCGGCAGCGAGCTCATGGGCGGCGTGCAG
CTCGCCGACCACTACCAGCAGAACACCCCCATCGGCGACGGCCCCGTGCTGCTGCCCGACAACCACTACC
TGAGCTACCAGTCCAAGCTGAGCAAAGACCCCAACGAGAAGCGCGATCACATGGTCCTGCTGGAGTTCGT
GACCGCCGCCGGGATCACTCTCGGCATGGACGAGCTGTACAAGGGAGGTACCGGTGGATCTATGGTGAGC
AAGGGCGAGGAGCTGTTCACCGGGGTGGTGCCCATCCTGGTCGAGCTGGACGGCGACGTAAACGGCCACA
AGTTCAGCGTGTCCGGCGAGGGCGAGGGCGATGCCACCTACGGCAAGCTGACCCTGAAGCTGATCTGCAC
CACCGGCAAGCTGCCCGTGCCCTGGCCCACCCTCGTGACCACCCTGGGCTACGGCCTTCAGTGCTTCGCC
CGCTACCCCGACCACATGAAGCAGCACGACTTCTTCAAGTCCGCCATGCCCGAAGGCTACGTCCAGGAGC
GCACCATCTTCTTCAAGGACGACGGCAACTACAAGACCCGCGCCGAGGTGAAGTTCGAGGGCGACACCCT
GGTGAACCGCATCGAGCTGAAGGGCATCGACTTCAAGGAGGACGGCAACATC
