>Addgene plasmid #35097 | ampkar | addgene partial sequence | sequence record 100400 | BGH-rev 5'-TAGAAGGCACAGTCGAGG-3'
CATTTAGGTGACACTATAGAATAGGGCCCTCTAGATGCATGCTCGAGCGGCCGCCAGTGTGATGGATATC
TGCAGAATTCTTACTCGATGTTGTGGCGGATCTTGAAGTTGGCCTTGATGCCGTTCTTCTGCTTGTCGGC
GGTGATATAGACGTTGTGGCTGTTGTAGTTGTACTCCAGCTTGTGCCCCAGGATGTTGCCGTCCTCCTTG
AAGTCGATGCCCTTCAGCTCGATGCGGTTCACCAGGGTGTCGCCCTCGAACTTCACCTCGGCGCGGGTCT
TGTAGTTGCCGTCGTCCTTGAAGAAGATGGTGCGCTCCTGGACGTAGCCTTCGGGCATGGCGGACTTGAA
GAAGTCGTGCTGCTTCATGTGGTCGGGGTAGCGGGCGAAGCACTGAAGGCCGTAGCCCAGGGTGGTCACG
AGGGTGGGCCAGGGCACGGGCAGCTTGCCGGTGGTGCAGATCAGCTTCAGGGTCAGCTTGCCGTAGGTGG
CATCGCCCTCGCCCTCGCCGGACACGCTGAACTTGTGGCCGTTTACGTCGCCGTCCAGCTCGACCAGGAT
GGGCACCACCCCGGTGAACAGCTCCTCGCCCTTGCTCACCATAGATCCACCGGTACCTCCCTTGTACAGC
TCGTCCATGCCGAGAGTGATCCCGGCGGCGGTCACGAACTCCAGCAGGACCATGTGATCGCGCTTCTCGT
TGGGGTCTTTGCTCAGCTTGGACTGGTAGCTCAGGTAGTGGTTGTCGGGCAGCAGCACGGGGCCGTCGCC
GATGGGGGTGTTCTGCTGGTAGTGGTCGGCGAGCTGCACGCCGCCCATGAGCTCGCTGCCGCCGGTGCCG
AGGTCCACCAGGGTGGCGACACGACGCATCTTGGTGCTGCCCTCGCCGCTGCCTGGCTTACCTGCAGAGC
GATCAACTTTGTTCTGCTCGAGGCACTGCTTAAATTTGTCGTTTATGAAAATGACCAGAGATAAAATATC
TGATTCCACGCCTACACCAACGGTTATTTCATCACCTTGAGACAG
